Addgene plasmid #161276: pDONR221-SLC35D3_STOP
Purpose: Gateway entry clone with codon-optimized ORF sequence for subcloning into custom expression vectors. Contains a STOP codon at the end of the codon-optimized ORF sequence.
Depositing lab: RESOLUTE Consortium & Giulio Superti-Furga. Depositing organization: CeMM Research Center for Molecular Medicine. Publication: The RESOLUTE consortium: unlocking SLC transporters for drug discovery. Superti-Furga G, Lackner D, Wiedmer T, Ingles-Prieto A, Barbosa B, Girardi E, Goldmann U, Gurtl B, Klavins K, Klimek C, Lindinger S, Lineiro-Retes E, Muller AC, Onstein S, Redinger G, Reil D, Sedlyarov V, Wolf G, Crawford M, Everley R, ... Steppan CM. Nat Rev Drug Discov. 2020 Jul;19(7):429-430. doi: 10.1038/d41573-020-00056-6. PubMed 32265506.
Backbone
  Vector backbone: pDONR221
  Backbone manufacturer: ThermoFisher Scientific
  Backbone size w/o insert (bp): 2550
  Vector type: Mammalian Expression
Growth in bacteria
  Bacterial resistance: Kanamycin, 50 μg/mL
  Growth temperature: 37°C
  Growth strain: NEB Stable
  Copy number: High Copy
Gene/Insert
  Gene/Insert name: SLC35D3 (alt name: FRCL1)
  Species: H. sapiens (human)
  Insert size (bp): 1251
  Entrez Gene: SLC35D3 (a.k.a. FRCL1)
  Cloning method: Gateway Cloning
  Sequencing primers: 5′ M13-fwd; 3′ M13-rev
Terms and licenses: Academic/Nonprofit Terms; Industry Terms
Depositor comments: This plasmid contains a STOP codon at the end of the codon-optimized ORF. For the version of this plasmid that does not contain a STOP codon, please see Addgene plasmid 132110 For more information on the full Resolute plasmid collection, please see www.addgene.org/depositor-collections/re-solute/. Please provide your feedback on this plasmid to the RESOLUTE consortium by filling out their RESOLUTE repository feedback form: https://forms.office.com/Pages/ResponsePage.aspx?id=0e05yklzmkS7rjFGQL4N7z4feCLQvEJAmVcOCM_u885UN1JJRko0Ukg4TVQwNTZLOUxPQVJWT1NHUCQlQCN0PWcu
How to cite: pDONR221-SLC35D3_STOP was a gift from RESOLUTE Consortium & Giulio Superti-Furga (Addgene plasmid # 161276 ; http://n2t.net/addgene:161276 ; RRID:Addgene_161276)
