[The description below was written by a language model from this plasmid's Addgene catalogue record and pLannotate feature annotations shown in this document.]
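Description:
pDONR221-SLC35D3_STOP is a Gateway entry clone built on the pDONR221 backbone and carrying a codon-optimized open reading frame for human SLC35D3 (also known as FRCL1), a solute carrier family member that the annotation links tentatively to the biosynthesis of platelet dense granules. The sequenced plasmid is about 3.8 kb. It is maintained in E. coli through a high-copy ColE1/pUC-type origin and selected with kanamycin via an aminoglycoside phosphotransferase gene. Although the catalogue lists the vector type as mammalian expression, the feature table shows no eukaryotic promoter or polyadenylation signal. The plasmid is therefore a shuttle for the ORF rather than an expression construct in its own right.

The SLC35D3 coding sequence sits between attL1 and attL2 sites, the recombination sites used by LR Clonase to transfer an insert directionally into any attR-containing destination vector. This leaves the choice of promoter, tags and host system to the user. This version retains a stop codon at the end of the ORF, so it suits native or N-terminally tagged expression but not C-terminal fusions; a companion clone without the stop codon exists for that purpose. rrnB T1 and T2 terminators lie upstream of the cassette, where they shield the insert from read-through transcription originating in the backbone. A T7 promoter lies just outside attL2, on the strand opposite to the ORF. The short lacI and lacZα fragments that were annotated appear to be backbone remnants with no evident functional role. The plasmid belongs to a consortium collection of SLC transporter clones created to support transporter research and drug discovery.
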