Features (pLannotate 1.2.2; 10 found; start..end, strand, type, name):
      1..100     +  protein_bind   attL1: mutant version of attL; recombination site for the Gateway® LR reaction LR Clonase™
    106..1353    +  CDS            SLC35D3: S35D3_HUMAN - Also known as FRCL1. Experimental evidence at transcript level: Swiss-Prot protein existence level 2. May play a role in hemostasis as a regulator of the biosynthesis of platelet-dense granules. From Homo sapiens (Human).
   1358..1457    -  protein_bind   attL2: mutant version of attL; recombination site for the Gateway® LR reaction LR Clonase™
   1475..1493    -  promoter       T7 promoter: promoter for bacteriophage T7 RNA polymerase
   1627..2436    +  CDS            KanR: aminoglycoside phosphotransferase; aph(3')-Ia; confers resistance to kanamycin in bacteria or G418 (Geneticin®) in eukaryotes
   2583..3171    +  rep_origin     ori: high-copy-number ColE1/pMB1/pBR322/pUC origin of replication
   3354..3446    +  CDS            lacI (fragment): lac repressor; lacI; The lac repressor binds to the lac operator to inhibit transcription in E. coli. This inhibition can be relieved by adding lactose or isopropyl-β-D-thiogalactopyranoside (IPTG).
   3501..3528    -  terminator     rrnB T2 terminator: transcription terminator T2 from the E. coli rrnB gene
   3660..3703    +  terminator     rrnB T1 terminator: Escherichia coli rrnB; transcription terminator T1 from the E. coli rrnB gene
   3750..3786    -  CDS            lacZα (fragment): LacZα fragment of β-galactosidase; lacZ fragment
>Addgene plasmid #161276 | pDONR221-SLC35D3_STOP | addgene full sequence | sequence record 337937 | Addgene NGS Result
CAAATAATGATTTTATTTTGACTGATAGTGACCTGTTCGTTGCAACACATTGATGAGCAATGCTTTTTTA
TAATGCCAACTTTGTACAAAAAAGCAGGCTCCACCATGAGGCAGCTGTGCAGGGGAAGAGTGCTGGGAAT
CTCCGTGGCAATCGCACACGGCGTGTTCAGCGGATCCCTGAACATCCTGCTGAAGTTTCTGATCAGCAGA
TACCAGTTCTCCTTTCTGACCCTGGTGCAGTGCCTGACCAGCTCCACAGCCGCCCTGTCCCTGGAGCTGC
TGCGGAGACTGGGACTGATCGCAGTGCCACCTTTCGGCCTGTCCCTGGCAAGGTCTTTTGCCGGAGTGGC
CGTGCTGTCTACCCTGCAGTCTAGCCTGACACTGTGGTCTCTGAGGGGACTGAGCCTGCCAATGTATGTG
GTGTTCAAGAGATGTCTGCCTCTGGTGACAATGCTGATCGGCGTGCTGGTGCTGAAGAATGGAGCACCAA
GCCCAGGCGTGCTGGCAGCCGTGCTGATCACCACATGCGGAGCCGCCCTGGCAGGAGCAGGCGACCTGAC
CGGCGATCCCATCGGCTACGTGACAGGCGTGCTGGCCGTGCTGGTGCACGCAGCATATCTGGTGCTGATC
CAGAAGGCAAGCGCCGACACCGAGCACGGACCACTGACAGCCCAGTACGTGATCGCCGTGTCCGCCACCC
CACTGCTGGTCATCTGTTCTTTCGCCAGCACCGACTCCATCCACGCCTGGACATTTCCAGGCTGGAAGGA
TCCCGCCATGGTGTGCATCTTCGTGGCCTGTATCCTGATCGGCTGCGCCATGAACTTTACCACACTGCAC
TGCACATATATCAATTCCGCCGTGACCACATCTTTTGTGGGCGTGGTGAAGTCCATCGCCACCATCACAG
TGGGCATGGTGGCCTTCAGCGATGTGGAGCCTACCTCCCTGTTTATCGCCGGCGTGGTGGTGAACACACT
GGGCTCCATCATCTACTGCGTGGCCAAGTTCATGGAGACCAGGAAGCAGTCTAATTATGAGGACCTGGAG
GCACAGCCTAGGGGAGAGGAGGCCCAGCTGTCTGGCGATCAGCTGCCTTTTGTGATGGAGGAGCTGCCAG
GAGAGGGAGGAAACGGCAGAAGCGAGGGAGGAGAGGCAGCAGGAGGACCAGCCCAGGAGTCTAGACAGGA
GGTGAGGGGAAGCCCAAGGGGAGTGCCTCTGGTGGCAGGATCCTCTGAGGAGGGATCTAGGCGCAGCCTG
AAGGACGCCTACCTGGAAGTGTGGAGGCTGGTGCGCGGAACCCGGTACATGAAGAAGGATTATCTGATCG
AGAATGAGGAGCTGCCTAGCCCATAAGACCCAGCTTTCTTGTACAAAGTTGGCATTATAAGAAAGCATTG
CTTATCAATTTGTTGCAACGAACAGGTCACTATCAGTCAAAATAAAATCATTATTTGCCATCCAGCTGAT
ATCCCCTATAGTGAGTCGTATTACATGGTCATAGCTGTTTCCTGGCAGCTCTGGCCCGTGTCTCAAAATC
TCTGATGTTACATTGCACAAGATAAAAATATATCATCATGAACAATAAAACTGTCTGCTTACATAAACAG
TAATACAAGGGGTGTTATGAGCCATATTCAACGGGAAACGTCGAGGCCGCGATTAAATTCCAACATGGAT
GCTGATTTATATGGGTATAAATGGGCTCGCGATAATGTCGGGCAATCAGGTGCGACAATCTATCGCTTGT
ATGGGAAGCCCGATGCGCCAGAGTTGTTTCTGAAACATGGCAAAGGTAGCGTTGCCAATGATGTTACAGA
TGAGATGGTCAGACTAAACTGGCTGACGGAATTTATGCCTCTTCCGACCATCAAGCATTTTATCCGTACT
CCTGATGATGCATGGTTACTCACCACTGCGATCCCCGGAAAAACAGCATTCCAGGTATTAGAAGAATATC
CTGATTCAGGTGAAAATATTGTTGATGCGCTGGCAGTGTTCCTGCGCCGGTTGCATTCGATTCCTGTTTG
TAATTGTCCTTTTAACAGCGATCGCGTATTTCGTCTCGCTCAGGCGCAATCACGAATGAATAACGGTTTG
GTTGATGCGAGTGATTTTGATGACGAGCGTAATGGCTGGCCTGTTGAACAAGTCTGGAAAGAAATGCATA
AACTTTTGCCATTCTCACCGGATTCAGTCGTCACTCATGGTGATTTCTCACTTGATAACCTTATTTTTGA
CGAGGGGAAATTAATAGGTTGTATTGATGTTGGACGAGTCGGAATCGCAGACCGATACCAGGATCTTGCC
ATCCTATGGAACTGCCTCGGTGAGTTTTCTCCTTCATTACAGAAACGGCTTTTTCAAAAATATGGTATTG
ATAATCCTGATATGAATAAATTGCAGTTTCATTTGATGCTCGATGAGTTTTTCTAATCAGAATTGGTTAA
TTGGTTGTAACACTGGCAGAGCATTACGCTGACTTGACGGGACGGCGCAAGCTCATGACCAAAATCCCTT
AACGTGAGTTACGCGTCGTTCCACTGAGCGTCAGACCCCGTAGAAAAGATCAAAGGATCTTCTTGAGATC
CTTTTTTTCTGCGCGTAATCTGCTGCTTGCAAACAAAAAAACCACCGCTACCAGCGGTGGTTTGTTTGCC
GGATCAAGAGCTACCAACTCTTTTTCCGAAGGTAACTGGCTTCAGCAGAGCGCAGATACCAAATACTGTT
CTTCTAGTGTAGCCGTAGTTAGGCCACCACTTCAAGAACTCTGTAGCACCGCCTACATACCTCGCTCTGC
TAATCCTGTTACCAGTGGCTGCTGCCAGTGGCGATAAGTCGTGTCTTACCGGGTTGGACTCAAGACGATA
GTTACCGGATAAGGCGCAGCGGTCGGGCTGAACGGGGGGTTCGTGCACACAGCCCAGCTTGGAGCGAACG
ACCTACACCGAACTGAGATACCTACAGCGTGAGCTATGAGAAAGCGCCACGCTTCCCGAAGGGAGAAAGG
CGGACAGGTATCCGGTAAGCGGCAGGGTCGGAACAGGAGAGCGCACGAGGGAGCTTCCAGGGGGAAACGC
CTGGTATCTTTATAGTCCTGTCGGGTTTCGCCACCTCTGACTTGAGCGTCGATTTTTGTGATGCTCGTCA
GGGGGGCGGAGCCTATGGAAAAACGCCAGCAACGCGGCCTTTTTACGGTTCCTGGCCTTTTGCTGGCCTT
TTGCTCACATGTTCTTTCCTGCGTTATCCCCTGATTCTGTGGATAACCGTATTACCGCCTTTGAGTGAGC
TGATACCGCTCGCCGCAGCCGAACGACCGAGCGCAGCGAGTCAGTGAGCGAGGAAGCGGAAGAGCGCCCA
ATACGCAAACCGCCTCTCCCCGCGCGTTGGCCGATTCATTAATGCAGCTGGCACGACAGGTTTCCCGACT
GGAAAGCGGGCAGTGAGCGCAACGCAATTAATACGCGTACCGCTAGCCAGGAAGAGTTTGTAGAAACGCA
AAAAGGCCATCCGTCAGGATGGCCTTCTGCTTAGTTTGATGCCTGGCAGTTTATGGCGGGCGTCCTGCCC
GCCACCCTCCGGGCCGTTGCTTCACAACGTTCAAATCCGCTCCCGGCGGATTTGTCCTACTCAGGAGAGC
GTTCACCGACAAACAACAGATAAAACGAAAGGCCCAGTCTTCCGACTGAGCCTTTCGTTTTATTTGATGC
CTGGCAGTTCCCTACTCTCGCGTTAACGCTAGCATGGATGTTTTCCCAGTCACGACGTTGTAAAACGACG
GCCAGTCTTAAGCTCGGGCCC
