>Addgene plasmid #161276 | pDONR221-SLC35D3_STOP | depositor partial sequence | sequence record 312487 | Codon-optimized ORF of SLC35D3
ATGAGGCAGCTGTGCAGGGGAAGAGTGCTGGGAATCTCCGTGGCAATCGCACACGGCGTGTTCAGCGGAT
CCCTGAACATCCTGCTGAAGTTTCTGATCAGCAGATACCAGTTCTCCTTTCTGACCCTGGTGCAGTGCCT
GACCAGCTCCACAGCCGCCCTGTCCCTGGAGCTGCTGCGGAGACTGGGACTGATCGCAGTGCCACCTTTC
GGCCTGTCCCTGGCAAGGTCTTTTGCCGGAGTGGCCGTGCTGTCTACCCTGCAGTCTAGCCTGACACTGT
GGTCTCTGAGGGGACTGAGCCTGCCAATGTATGTGGTGTTCAAGAGATGTCTGCCTCTGGTGACAATGCT
GATCGGCGTGCTGGTGCTGAAGAATGGAGCACCAAGCCCAGGCGTGCTGGCAGCCGTGCTGATCACCACA
TGCGGAGCCGCCCTGGCAGGAGCAGGCGACCTGACCGGCGATCCCATCGGCTACGTGACAGGCGTGCTGG
CCGTGCTGGTGCACGCAGCATATCTGGTGCTGATCCAGAAGGCAAGCGCCGACACCGAGCACGGACCACT
GACAGCCCAGTACGTGATCGCCGTGTCCGCCACCCCACTGCTGGTCATCTGTTCTTTCGCCAGCACCGAC
TCCATCCACGCCTGGACATTTCCAGGCTGGAAGGATCCCGCCATGGTGTGCATCTTCGTGGCCTGTATCC
TGATCGGCTGCGCCATGAACTTTACCACACTGCACTGCACATATATCAATTCCGCCGTGACCACATCTTT
TGTGGGCGTGGTGAAGTCCATCGCCACCATCACAGTGGGCATGGTGGCCTTCAGCGATGTGGAGCCTACC
TCCCTGTTTATCGCCGGCGTGGTGGTGAACACACTGGGCTCCATCATCTACTGCGTGGCCAAGTTCATGG
AGACCAGGAAGCAGTCTAATTATGAGGACCTGGAGGCACAGCCTAGGGGAGAGGAGGCCCAGCTGTCTGG
CGATCAGCTGCCTTTTGTGATGGAGGAGCTGCCAGGAGAGGGAGGAAACGGCAGAAGCGAGGGAGGAGAG
GCAGCAGGAGGACCAGCCCAGGAGTCTAGACAGGAGGTGAGGGGAAGCCCAAGGGGAGTGCCTCTGGTGG
CAGGATCCTCTGAGGAGGGATCTAGGCGCAGCCTGAAGGACGCCTACCTGGAAGTGTGGAGGCTGGTGCG
CGGAACCCGGTACATGAAGAAGGATTATCTGATCGAGAATGAGGAGCTGCCTAGCCCATAA
